Addgene plasmid #19140: hADAM10 siRNA pSIREN-Retro-Q
Depositing lab: Zena Werb. Depositing organization: University of California, San Francisco (UCSF). Publication: The low affinity IgE receptor (CD23) is cleaved by the metalloproteinase ADAM10. Lemieux GA, Blumenkron F, Yeung N, Zhou P, Williams J, Grammer AC, Petrovich R, Lipsky PE, Moss ML, Werb Z. J Biol Chem. 2007 May 18. 282(20):14836-44. 10.1074/jbc.M608414200 PubMed 17389606.
Backbone
  Vector backbone: pSIREN-Retro-Q
  Backbone manufacturer: Clontech
  Backbone size w/o insert (bp): 6450
  Vector type: Mammalian Expression, Retroviral, RNAi
  Selectable markers: Puromycin
Growth in bacteria
  Bacterial resistance: Ampicillin, 100 μg/mL
  Growth temperature: 37°C
  Growth strain: DH5alpha
  Copy number: Low Copy
Gene/Insert
  Gene/Insert name: ADAM10 siRNA
  Species: H. sapiens (human)
  Insert size (bp): 53
  Cloning method: Restriction Enzyme; 5′ cloning site BamHI (not destroyed); 3′ cloning site EcoRI (not destroyed)
  Sequencing primers: 5′ n/a; 3′ n/a
Terms and licenses: Academic/Nonprofit Terms; Industry Terms: Not Available to Industry
How to cite: hADAM10 siRNA pSIREN-Retro-Q was a gift from Zena Werb (Addgene plasmid # 19140 ; http://n2t.net/addgene:19140 ; RRID:Addgene_19140)
