[The description below was written by a language model from this plasmid's Addgene catalogue record.]
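Description:
hADAM10 siRNA pSIREN-Retro-Q is a retroviral RNA interference plasmid built on the commercial pSIREN-Retro-Q backbone (about 6.45 kb without insert) and designed to knock down human ADAM10 in mammalian cells. It is propagated in E. coli under ampicillin selection and is recorded as a low-copy plasmid. Puromycin is the selectable marker for mammalian cells, allowing stably transduced or transfected populations to be enriched.

The payload is a 53 bp oligonucleotide insert targeting human ADAM10, cloned between BamHI and EcoRI sites, both of which are retained. An insert of this size is consistent with a short hairpin cassette, in which sense and antisense target sequences separated by a loop are transcribed and then processed by the cellular RNAi machinery into an siRNA against the ADAM10 transcript. The record does not state the promoter driving the hairpin, and no feature table is supplied, so the retroviral elements expected of this vector class (long terminal repeats and a packaging signal that allow the vector RNA to be packaged in a suitable packaging cell line and integrated into target cells) cannot be confirmed in detail here. The exact target site within ADAM10 is also not described.

The associated publication concerns cleavage of the low-affinity IgE receptor CD23 by the metalloproteinase ADAM10. This suggests the construct was used for stable ADAM10 depletion in human cells to test the protease's role in CD23 shedding. More generally, it suits loss-of-function studies of ADAM10-dependent ectodomain shedding.
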