>Addgene plasmid #19140 | hADAM10 siRNA pSIREN-Retro-Q | addgene partial sequence | sequence record 24967 | LKO1-5
ATNCGATTTCTTGGCTTTATATATCTTGTGGAAAGGACGAGGATCCGACATTTCAACCTACGAATTTTCT
CTTGAAAAATTCGTAGGTTGAAATGTCTTTTTTACGCGTGAATTCTACCGGGTAGGGGAGGCGCTTTTCC
CAAGGCAGTCTGGAGCATGCGCTTTAGCAGCCCCGCTGGGCACTTGGCGCTACACAAGTGGCCTCTGGCC
TCGCACACATTCCACATCCACCGGTAGGCGCCAACCGGCTCCGTTCTTTGGTGGCCCCTTCGCGCCACCT
TCTACTCCTCCCCTAGTCAGGAAGTTCCCCCCCGCCCCGCAGCTCGCGTCGTGCAGGACGTGACAAATGG
AAGTAGCACGTCTCACTAGTCTCGTGCAGATGGACAGCACCGCTGAGCAATGGAAGCGGGTAGGCCTTTG
GGGCAGCGGCCAATAGCAGCTTTGCTCCTTCGCTTTCTGGGCTCAGAGGCTGGGAAGGGGTGGGTCCGGG
GGCGGGCTCAGGGGCGGGCTCAGGGGCGGGGCGGGCGCCCGAAGGTCCTCCGGAGGCCCGGCATTCTGCA
CGCTTCAAAAGCNCACGTCTGCCGCGCTGTTCTCCTCTTCCTCATCTCCGGGCCTTTCGACCTGCAGCCC
AAGCTTAACCATGACCGAGTACAANCCCACGGTGCGCCTCGACAACCCGCGACGANNTCCCAGGGCCGTA
NGCACCNTCNCCGCGCGTTGTCAATACCCGCATTCCCCCAAACATNGATCAGACCNAACNGCANTGGAGG
CGTCAAATAGTGAATANTCTTNCTTTGCGCGTAGGTNNAANNAGNA
